>Addgene plasmid #214062 | AAVS1-iPE-Plus | addgene full sequence | sequence record 429371 | Addgene NGS Result
CCACATCTAAGCTGCAGTCTTTTGAGGATCTGGCCTCTATCAGTACCTACGGCTTCAGAGGCGAGGCCCT
GGCCAGCATCAGCCACGTGGCCCATGTGACCATCACCACCAAAACCGCCGACGGCAAATGCGCTTATCGC
GCTAGCTACAGCGACGGCAAGCTGAAAGCCCCGCCAAAGCCTTGCGCCGGCAACCAGGGTACACAGATAA
CAGTGGAGGATCTGTTCTACAACATCGCCACCCGGAGAAAGGCCCTGAAAAATCCCAGCGAGGAGTACGG
CAAGATCCTGGAAGTCGTCGGCAGATACTCCGTGCACAACGCCGGAATCAGCTTTAGCGTAAAGAAGCAG
GGAGAAACCGTGGCCGATGTGCGCACCCTGCCAAATGCCAGCACCGTGGATAACATCAGAAGCATTTTCG
GAAATGCCGTGTCCAGAGAACTGATCGAGATCGGCTGCGAAGATAAGACCCTGGCTTTTAAGATGAACGG
CTACATCAGCAACGCCAATTACTCTGTGAAGAAGTGCATCTTTCTTCTGTTCATCAACCACAGACTGGTG
GAAAGCACCAGCCTGCGGAAAGCCATCGAGACAGTGTACGCCGCCTACCTGCCTAAGAACACCCACCCCT
TCCTGTACCTGAGCCTCGAGATCAGCCCTCAGAACGTGGACGTCAATGTGCATCCTACAAAGCACGAGGT
GCACTTCCTGCACGAGGAAAGCATCCTGGAAAGAGTGCAGCAGCACATTGAGAGCAAGCTGCTGGGCTCT
AACAGCAGCAGAATGTACTTCACACAGACCCTGCTGCCTGGCCTGGCCGGCCCCTCAGGCGAAATGGTTA
AGTCCACAACCTCTCTGACCTCATCCAGCACCAGCGGTTCTTCCGATAAGGTGTACGCCCACCAGATGGT
GCGGACCGACTCTCGGGAGCAGAAGCTGGACGCCTTTCTGCAACCTCTGAGCAAACCTCTGAGCTCTCAG
CCTCAGGCCATCGTGACCGAGGACAAGACAGATATCTCCTCCGGCCGTGCCAGACAGCAGGACGAAGAAA
TGCTCGAGCTGCCAGCTCCTGCCGAGGTGGCCGCCAAGAACCAGAGCCTGGAGGGAGATACCACAAAGGG
CACCAGCGAAATGAGCGAGAAGCGGGGCCCTACCTCCAGCAACCCCAGAAAACGGCACCGGGAGGACAGC
GACGTGGAAATGGTGGAGGACGACAGCAGAAAGGAAATGACAGCCGCTTGTACCCCTAGAAGAAGAATCA
TCAACCTGACCTCCGTGCTGAGCCTGCAGGAGGAGATCAACGAGCAGGGCCACGAGGTGCTGAGAGAGAT
GCTGCACAATCACAGCTTCGTGGGCTGCGTGAACCCTCAATGGGCCCTGGCTCAGCATCAAACAAAGCTG
TACCTGCTGAACACCACCAAGCTGAGCGAAGAGCTGTTCTACCAGATCCTCATCTACGACTTCGCCAACT
TCGGCGTGCTACGCCTGAGCGAGCCCGCCCCTCTGTTTGACCTGGCCATGCTGGCTCTGGATAGCCCAGA
AAGCGGCTGGACAGAAGAGGACGGACCTAAAGAGGGGCTGGCTGAATACATCGTGGAGTTCCTGAAGAAA
AAGGCCGAGATGCTGGCCGACTACTTTTCTCTGGAAATCGACGAGGAAGGCAACCTGATCGGCCTGCCTC
TGCTGATCGATAACTACGTGCCTCCCCTGGAAGGCCTGCCCATCTTCATCCTGAGACTGGCTACAGAGGT
GAACTGGGACGAGGAAAAGGAATGCTTCGAGTCTCTGAGCAAGGAGTGCGCCATGTTCTATAGCATCAGA
AAACAGTACATCTCTGAAGAGAGCACTCTGTCTGGCCAGCAGAGTGAAGTGCCCGGAAGCATCCCCAACA
GCTGGAAGTGGACCGTGGAACACATCGTGTACAAGGCCCTGCGGAGCCACATTCTCCCTCCTAAGCACTT
CACCGAGGACGGCAACATCCTGCAGCTGGCCAACCTGCCCGACCTTTATAAGGTTTTCTAACGCGCCGAC
CCAGCTTTCTTGTACAAAGTGGTTGATCCGGGGATCCTCTAGTCAGCGTTTATCTGCAGAATTCGCCCTT
GTTTAAACGATCATAATCAGCCATACCACATTTGTAGAGGTTTTACTTGCTTTAAAAAACCTCCCACACC
TCCCCCTGAACCTGAAACATAAAATGAATGCAATTGTTGTTGTTAACTTGTTTATTGCAGCTTATAATGG
TTACAAATAAAGCAATAGCATCACAAATTTCACAAATAAAGCATTTTTTTCACTGCCTCGACCCATAGAG
CCCACCGCATCCCCAGCATGCCTGCTATTGTCTTCCCAATCCTCCCCCTTGCTGTCCTGCCCCACCCCAC
CCCCCAGAATAGAATGACACCTACTCAGACAATGCGATGCAATTTCCTCATTTTATTAGGAAAGGACAGT
GGGAGTGGCACCTTCCAGGGTCAAGGAAGGCACGGGGGAGGGGCAAACAACAGATGGCTGGCAACTAGAA
GGCACAGTCGAGGCTGATCAGCGGGTTTAAACGGGCCCTCTAGACTATTCCTTTGCCCTCGGACGAGTGC
TGGGGCGTCGGTTTCCACTATCGGCGAGTACTTCTACACAGCCATCGGTCCAGACGGCCGCGCTTCTGCG
GGCGATTTGTGTACGCCCGACAGTCCCGGCTCCGGATCGGACGATTGCGTCGCATCGACCCTGCGCCCAA
GCTGCATCATCGAAATTGCCGTCAACCAAGCTCTGATAGAGTTGGTCAAGACCAATGCGGAGCATATACG
CCCGGAGCCGCGGCGATCCTGCAAGCTCCGGATGCCTCCGCTCGAAGTAGCGCGTCTGCTGCTCCATACA
AGCCAACCACGGCCTCCAGAAGAAGATGTTGGCGACCTCGTATTGGGAATCCCCGAACATCGCCTCGCTC
CAGTCAATGACCGCTGTTATGCGGCCATTGTCCGTCAGGACATTGTTGGAGCCGAAATCCGCGTGCACGA
GGTGCCGGACTTCGGGGCAGTCCTCGGCCCAAAGCATCAGCTCATCGAGAGCCTGCGCGACGGACGCACT
GACGGTGTCGTCCATCACAGTTTGCCAGTGATACACATGGGGATCAGCAATCGCGCATATGAAATCACGC
CATGTAGTGTATTGACCGATTCCTTGCGGTCCGAATGGGCCGAACCCGCTCGTCTGGCTAAGATCGGCCG
CAGCGATCGCATCCATGGCCTCCGCGACCGGCTGCAGAACAGCGGGCAGTTCGGTTTCAGGCAGGTCTTG
CAACGTGACACCCTGTGCACGGCGGGAGATGCAATAGGTCAGGCTCTCGCTGAATTCCCCAATGTCAAGC
ACTTCCGGAATCGGGAGCGCGGCCGATGCAAAGTGCCGATAAACATAACGATCTTTGTAGAAACCATCGG
CGCAGCTATTTACCCGCAGGACATATCCACGCCCTCCTACATCGAAGCTGAAAGCACGAGATTCTTCGCC
CTCCGAGAGCTGCATCAGGTCGGAGACGCTGTCGAACTTTTCGATCAGAAACTTCTCGACAGACGTCGCG
GTGAGTTCAGGCTTTTTCATCTGCAGCCTAGGGCCGGGATTCTCCTCCACGTCACCGCATGTTAGAAGAC
TTCCTCTGCCCTCTCCGCTGCCAGATCTCTCGAGGCCCTGTGGGAGGAAGAGAAGAGGTCAGGGATCTGC
CCCACTGTGGGGTGGAGGGGACAGATAAAAGTACCCAGAACCAGAGCCACATTAACCGGCCCTGGGAATA
TAAGGTGGTCCCAGCTCGGGGACACAGGATCCCTGGAGGCAGCAAACATGCTGTCCTGAAGTGGACATAG
GGGCCCGGGTTGGAGGAAGAAGACTAGCTGAGCTCTCGGACCCCTGGAAGATGCCATGACAGGGGGCTGG
AAGAGCTAGCACAGACTAGAGAGGTAAGGGGGGTAGGGGAGCTGCCCAAATGAAAGGAGTGAGAGGTGAC
CCGAATCCACAGGAGAACGGGGTGTCCAGGCAAAGAAAGCAAGAGGATGGAGAGGTGGCTAAAGCCAGGG
AGACGGGGTACTTTGGGGTTGTCCAGAAAAACGGTGATGATGCAGGCCTACAAGAAGGGGAGGCGGGACG
CAAGGGAGACATCCGTCGGAGAAGGCCATCCTAAGAAACGAGAGATGGCACAGGCCCCAGAAGGAGAAGG
AAAAGGGAACCCAGCGAGTGAAGACGGCATGGGGTTGGGTGAGGGAGGAGAGATGCCCGGAGAGGACCCA
GACACGGGGAGGATCCGCTCAGAGGACATCACGTGGTGCAGCGCCGAGAAGGAAGTGCTCCGGAAAGAGC
ATCCTTGGGCAGCAACACAGCAGAGAGCAAGGGGAAGAGGGAGTGGAGGAAGACGGAACCTGAAGGAGGC
GGCAGGGAAGGATCTGGGCCAGCCGTAGAGGTGACCCAGGCCACAAGCTGCAGACAGAAAGCGGCACAGG
CCCAGGGGAGAGAATGCTGGTCAGAGAAAGCAGGTACCCAATTCGCCCTATAGTGAGTCGTATTACGCGC
GCTCACTGGCCGTCGTTTTACAACGTCGTGACTGGGAAAACCCTGGCGTTACCCAACTTAATCGCCTTGC
AGCACATCCCCCTTTCGCCAGCTGGCGTAATAGCGAAGAGGCCCGCACCGATCGCCCTTCCCAACAGTTG
CGCAGCCTGAATGGCGAATGGG
[124 nt withheld, positions 4713-4836]
C
[91 nt withheld, positions 4838-4928]
A
[49 nt withheld, positions 4930-4978]
CCTTTGACGTTGGAGTCCACGTTCTTT
[37 nt withheld, positions 5006-5042]
ACCCTATCTCGGTCTATTCTTTTGATTTATAAGGGATTTTGCCGATTTCGGCCTATTGGTTAAAAAATGA
GCTGATTTAACAAAAATTTAACGCGAATTTTAACAAAATATTAACGCTTACAATTTAGGTGGCACTTTTC
GGGGAAATGTGCGCGGAACCCCTATTTGTTTATTTTTCTAAATACATTCAAATATGTATCCGCTCATGAG
ACAATAACCCTGATAAATGCTTCAATAATATTGAAAAAGGAAGAGTATGAGTATTCAACATTTCCGTGTC
GCCCTTATTCCCTTTTTTGCGGCATTTTGCCTTCCTGTTTTTGCTCACCCAGAAACGCTGGTGAAAGTAA
AAGATGCTGAAGATCAGTTGGGTGCACGAGTGGGTTACATCGAACTGGATCTCAACAGCGGTAAGATCCT
TGAGAGTTTTCGCCCCGAAGAACGTTTTCCAATGATGAGCACTTTTAAAGTTCTGCTATGTGGCGCGGTA
TTATCCCGTATTGACGCCGGGCAAGAGCAACTCGGTCGCCGCATACACTATTCTCAGAATGACTTGGTTG
AGTACTCACCAGTCACAGAAAAGCATCTTACGGATGGCATGACAGTAAGAGAATTATGCAGTGCTGCCAT
AACCATGAGTGATAACACTGCGGCCAACTTACTTCTGACAACGATCGGAGGACCGAAGGAGCTAACCGCT
TTTTTGCACAACATGGGGGATCATGTAACTCGCCTTGATCGTTGGGAACCGGAGCTGAATGAAGCCATAC
CAAACGACGAGCGTGACACCACGATGCCTGTAGCAATGGCAACAACGTTGCGCAAACTATTAACTGGCGA
ACTACTTACTCTAGCTTCCCGGCAACAATTAATAGACTGGATGGAGGCGGATAAAGTTGCAGGACCACTT
CTGCGCTCGGCCCTTCCGGCTGGCTGGTTTATTGCTGATAAATCTGGAGCCGGTGAGCGTGGGTCTCGCG
GTATCATTGCAGCACTGGGGCCAGATGGTAAGCCCTCCCGTATCGTAGTTATCTACACGACGGGGAGTCA
GGCAACTATGGATGAACGAAATAGACAGATCGCTGAGATAGGTGCCTCACTGATTAAGCATTGGTAACTG
TCAGACCAAGTTTACTCATATATACTTTAGATTGATTTAAAACTTCATTTTTAATTTAAAAGGATCTAGG
TGAAGATCCTTTTTGATAATCTCATGACCAAAATCCCTTAACGTGAGTTTTCGTTCCACTGAGCGTCAGA
CCCCGTAGAAAAGATCAAAGGATCTTCTTGAGATCCTTTTTTTCTGCGCGTAATCTGCTGCTTGCAAACA
AAAAAACCACCGCTACCAGCGGTGGTTTGTTTGCCGGATCAAGAGCTACCAACTCTTTTTCCGAAGGTAA
CTGGCTTCAGCAGAGCGCAGATACCAAATACTGTTCTTCTAGTGTAGCCGTAGTTAGGCCACCACTTCAA
GAACTCTGTAGCACCGCCTACATACCTCGCTCTGCTAATCCTGTTACCAGTGGCTGCTGCCAGTGGCGAT
AAGTCGTGTCTTACCGGGTTGGACTCAAGACGATAGTTACCGGATAAGGCGCAGCGGTCGGGCTGAACGG
GGGGTTCGTGCACACAGCCCAGCTTGGAGCGAACGACCTACACCGAACTGAGATACCTACAGCGTGAGCT
ATGAGAAAGCGCCACGCTTCCCGAAGGGAGAAAGGCGGACAGGTATCCGGTAAGCGGCAGGGTCGGAACA
GGAGAGCGCACGAGGGAGCTTCCAGGGGGAAACGCCTGGTATCTTTATAGTCCTGTCGGGTTTCGCCACC
TCTGACTTGAGCGTCGATTTTTGTGATGCTCGTCAGGGGGGCGGAGCCTATGGAAAAACGCCAGCAACGC
GGCCTTTTTACGGTTCCTGGCCTTTTGCTGGCCTTTTGCTCACATGTTCTTTCCTGCGTTATCCCCTGAT
TCTGTGGATAACCGTATTACCGCCTTTGAGTGAGCTGATACCGCTCGCCGCAGCCGAACGACCGAGCGCA
GCGAGTCAGTGAGCGAGGAAGCGGAAGAGCGCCCAATACGCAAACCGCCTCTCCCCGCGCGTTGGCCGAT
TCATTAATGCAGCTGGCACGACAGGTTTCCCGACTGGAAAGCGGGCAGTGAGCGCAACGCAATTAATGTG
AGTTAGCTCACTCATTAGGCACCCCAGGCTTTACACTTTATGCTTCCGGCTCGTATGTTGTGTGGAATTG
TGAGCGGATAACAATTTCACACAGGAAACAGCTATGACCATGATTACGCCAAGCGCGCAATTAACCCTCA
CTAAAGGGAACAAAAGCTGGAGCTCAGAGCAGAGCCAGGAACCCCTGTAGGGAAGGGGCAGGAGAGCCAG
GGGCATGAGATGGTGGACGAGGAAGGGGGACAGGGAAGCCTGAGCGCCTCTCCTGGGCTTGCCAAGGACT
CAAACCCAGAAGCCCAGAGCAGGGCCTTAGGGAAGCGGGACCCTGCTCTGGGCGGAGGAATATGTCCCAG
ATAGCACTGGGGACTCTTTAAGGAAAGAAGGATGGAGAAAGAGAAAGGGAGTAGAGGCGGCCACGACCTG
GTGAACACCTAGGACGCACCATTCTCACAAAGGGAGTTTTCCACACGGACACCCCCCTCCTCACCACAGC
CCTGCCAGGACGGGGCTGGCTACTGGCCTTATCTCACAGGTAAAACTGACGCACGGAGGAACAATATAAA
TTGGGGACTAGAAAGGTGAAGAGCCAAAGTTAGAACTCAGGACCAACTTATTCTGATTTTGTTTTTCCAA
ACTGCTTCTCCTCTTGGGAAGTGTAAGGAAGCTGCAGCACCAGGATCAGTGAAACGCACCAGACAGCCGC
GTCAGAGCAGCTCAGGTTCTGGGAGAGGGTAGCGCAGGGTGGCCACTGAGAACCGGGCAGGTCACGCATC
CCCCCCTTCCCTCCCACCCCCTGCCAAGCTCTCCCTCCCAGGATCCTCTCTGGCTCCATCGTAAGCAAAC
CTTAGAGGTTCTGGCAAGGAGAGAGATGGCTCCAGGAAATGGGGGTGTGTCACCAGATAAGGAATCTGCC
TAACAGGAGGTGGGGGTTAGACCCAATATCAGGAGACTAGGAAGGAGGAGGCCTAAGGATGGGGCTTTTC
TGTCACCAATCCTGTCCCTAGTTTAATTAACCCTCTAGAGCTTAGTACTGTCGAGTTTACTCCCTATCAG
TGATAGAGAACGTATGTCGAGTTTACTCCCTATCAGTGATAGAGAACGATGTCGAGTTTACTCCCTATCA
GTGATAGAGAACGTATGTCGAGTTTACTCCCTATCAGTGATAGAGAACGTATGTCGAGTTTACTCCCTAT
CAGTGATAGAGAACGTATGTCGAGTTTATCCCTATCAGTGATAGAGAACGTATGTCGAGTTTACTCCCTA
TCAGTGATAGAGAACGTATGTCGAGGTAGGCGTGTACGGTGGGAGGCCTATATAAGCAGAGCTCGTTTAG
TGAACCGTCAGATCGCCTGGAGAATTCCGATCAACAAGTTTGTACAAAAAAGCAGGCTCCGCGGTTTTCA
GGTTGGACCGGTGCGCGGCCGCTAATACGACTCACTATAGGGAGAGCCGCCACCATGAAACGGACAGCCG
ACGGAAGCGAGTTCGAGTCACCAAAGAAGAAGCGGAAAGTCGACAAGAAGTACAGCATCGGCCTGGACAT
CGGCACCAACTCTGTGGGCTGGGCCGTGATCACCGACGAGTACAAGGTGCCCAGCAAGAAATTCAAGGTG
CTGGGCAACACCGACCGGCACAGCATCAAGAAGAACCTGATCGGAGCCCTGCTGTTCGACAGCGGCGAAA
CAGCCGAGGCCACCCGGCTGAAGAGAACCGCCAGAAGAAGATACACCAGACGGAAGAACCGGATCTGCTA
TCTGCAAGAGATCTTCAGCAACGAGATGGCCAAGGTGGACGACAGCTTCTTCCACAGACTGGAAGAGTCC
TTCCTGGTGGAAGAGGATAAGAAGCACGAGCGGCACCCCATCTTCGGCAACATCGTGGACGAGGTGGCCT
ACCACGAGAAGTACCCCACCATCTACCACCTGAGAAAGAAACTGGTGGACAGCACCGACAAGGCCGACCT
GCGGCTGATCTATCTGGCCCTGGCCCACATGATCAAGTTCCGGGGCCACTTCCTGATCGAGGGCGACCTG
AACCCCGACAACAGCGACGTGGACAAGCTGTTCATCCAGCTGGTGCAGACCTACAACCAGCTGTTCGAGG
AAAACCCCATCAACGCCAGCGGCGTGGACGCCAAGGCCATCCTGTCTGCCAGACTGAGCAAGAGCAGAAA
GCTGGAAAATCTGATCGCCCAGCTGCCCGGCGAGAAGAAGAATGGCCTGTTCGGAAACCTGATTGCCCTG
AGCCTGGGCCTGACCCCCAACTTCAAGAGCAACTTCGACCTGGCCGAGGATGCCAAACTGCAGCTGAGCA
AGGACACCTACGACGACGACCTGGACAACCTGCTGGCCCAGATCGGCGACCAGTACGCCGACCTGTTTCT
GGCCGCCAAGAACCTGTCCGACGCCATCCTGCTGAGCGACATCCTGAGAGTGAACACCGAGATCACCAAG
GCCCCCCTGAGCGCCTCTATGATCAAGAGATACGACGAGCACCACCAGGACCTGACCCTGCTGAAAGCTC
TCGTGCGGCAGCAGCTGCCTGAGAAGTACAAAGAGATTTTCTTCGACCAGAGCAAGAACGGCTACGCCGG
CTACATTGACGGCGGAGCCAGCCAGGAAGAGTTCTACAAGTTCATCAAGCCCATCCTGGAAAAGATGGAC
GGCACCGAGGAACTGCTCGTGAAGCTGAAGAGAGAGGACCTGCTGCGGAAGCAGCGGACCTTCGACAACG
GCAGCATCCCCCACCAGATCCACCTGGGAGAGCTGCACGCCATTCTGCGGCGGCAGGAAGATTTTTACCC
ATTCCTGAAGGACAACCGGGAAAAGATCGAGAAGATCCTGACCTTCCGCATCCCCTACTACGTGGGCCCT
CTGGCCAGGGGAAACAGCAGATTCGCCTGGATGACCAGAAAGAGCGAGGAAACCATCACCCCCTGGAACT
TCGAGGAAGTGGTGGACAAGGGCGCTTCCGCCCAGAGCTTCATCGAGCGGATGACCAACTTCGATAAGAA
CCTGCCCAACGAGAAGGTGCTGCCCAAGCACAGCCTGCTGTACGAGTACTTCACCGTGTATAACGAGCTG
ACCAAAGTGAAATACGTGACCGAGGGAATGAGAAAGCCCGCCTTCCTGAGCGGCGAGCAGAAAAAGGCCA
TCGTGGACCTGCTGTTCAAGACCAACCGGAAAGTGACCGTGAAGCAGCTGAAAGAGGACTACTTCAAGAA
AATCGAGTGCTTCGACTCCGTGGAAATCTCCGGCGTGGAAGATCGGTTCAACGCCTCCCTGGGCACATAC
CACGATCTGCTGAAAATTATCAAGGACAAGGACTTCCTGGACAATGAGGAAAACGAGGACATTCTGGAAG
ATATCGTGCTGACCCTGACACTGTTTGAGGACAGAGAGATGATCGAGGAACGGCTGAAAACCTATGCCCA
CCTGTTCGACGACAAAGTGATGAAGCAGCTGAAGCGGCGGAGATACACCGGCTGGGGCAGGCTGAGCCGG
AAGCTGATCAACGGCATCCGGGACAAGCAGTCCGGCAAGACAATCCTGGATTTCCTGAAGTCCGACGGCT
TCGCCAACAGAAACTTCATGCAGCTGATCCACGACGACAGCCTGACCTTTAAAGAGGACATCCAGAAAGC
CCAGGTGTCCGGCCAGGGCGATAGCCTGCACGAGCACATTGCCAATCTGGCCGGCAGCCCCGCCATTAAG
AAGGGCATCCTGCAGACAGTGAAGGTGGTGGACGAGCTCGTGAAAGTGATGGGCCGGCACAAGCCCGAGA
ACATCGTGATCGAAATGGCCAGAGAGAACCAGACCACCCAGAAGGGACAGAAGAACAGCCGCGAGAGAAT
GAAGCGGATCGAAGAGGGCATCAAAGAGCTGGGCAGCCAGATCCTGAAAGAACACCCCGTGGAAAACACC
CAGCTGCAGAACGAGAAGCTGTACCTGTACTACCTGCAGAATGGGCGGGATATGTACGTGGACCAGGAAC
TGGACATCAACCGGCTGTCCGACTACGATGTGGACGCTATCGTGCCTCAGAGCTTTCTGAAGGACGACTC
CATCGACAACAAGGTGCTGACCAGAAGCGACAAGAACCGGGGCAAGAGCGACAACGTGCCCTCCGAAGAG
GTCGTGAAGAAGATGAAGAACTACTGGCGGCAGCTGCTGAACGCCAAGCTGATTACCCAGAGAAAGTTCG
ACAATCTGACCAAGGCCGAGAGAGGCGGCCTGAGCGAACTGGATAAGGCCGGCTTCATCAAGAGACAGCT
GGTGGAAACCCGGCAGATCACAAAGCACGTGGCACAGATCCTGGACTCCCGGATGAACACTAAGTACGAC
GAGAATGACAAGCTGATCCGGGAAGTGAAAGTGATCACCCTGAAGTCCAAGCTGGTGTCCGATTTCCGGA
AGGATTTCCAGTTTTACAAAGTGCGCGAGATCAACAACTACCACCACGCCCACGACGCCTACCTGAACGC
CGTCGTGGGAACCGCCCTGATCAAAAAGTACCCTAAGCTGGAAAGCGAGTTCGTGTACGGCGACTACAAG
GTGTACGACGTGCGGAAGATGATCGCCAAGAGCGAGCAGGAAATCGGCAAGGCTACCGCCAAGTACTTCT
TCTACAGCAACATCATGAACTTTTTCAAGACCGAGATTACCCTGGCCAACGGCGAGATCCGGAAGCGGCC
TCTGATCGAGACAAACGGCGAAACCGGGGAGATCGTGTGGGATAAGGGCCGGGATTTTGCCACCGTGCGG
AAAGTGCTGAGCATGCCCCAAGTGAATATCGTGAAAAAGACCGAGGTGCAGACAGGCGGCTTCAGCAAAG
AGTCTATCCTGCCCAAGAGGAACAGCGATAAGCTGATCGCCAGAAAGAAGGACTGGGACCCTAAGAAGTA
CGGCGGCTTCGACAGCCCCACCGTGGCCTATTCTGTGCTGGTGGTGGCCAAAGTGGAAAAGGGCAAGTCC
AAGAAACTGAAGAGTGTGAAAGAGCTGCTGGGGATCACCATCATGGAAAGAAGCAGCTTCGAGAAGAATC
CCATCGACTTTCTGGAAGCCAAGGGCTACAAAGAAGTGAAAAAGGACCTGATCATCAAGCTGCCTAAGTA
CTCCCTGTTCGAGCTGGAAAACGGCCGGAAGAGAATGCTGGCCTCTGCCGGCGAACTGCAGAAGGGAAAC
GAACTGGCCCTGCCCTCCAAATATGTGAACTTCCTGTACCTGGCCAGCCACTATGAGAAGCTGAAGGGCT
CCCCCGAGGATAATGAGCAGAAACAGCTGTTTGTGGAACAGCACAAGCACTACCTGGACGAGATCATCGA
GCAGATCAGCGAGTTCTCCAAGAGAGTGATCCTGGCCGACGCTAATCTGGACAAAGTGCTGTCCGCCTAC
AACAAGCACCGGGATAAGCCCATCAGAGAGCAGGCCGAGAATATCATCCACCTGTTTACCCTGACCAATC
TGGGAGCCCCTGCCGCCTTCAAGTACTTTGACACCACCATCGACCGGAAGAGGTACACCAGCACCAAAGA
GGTGCTGGACGCCACCCTGATCCACCAGAGCATCACCGGCCTGTACGAGACACGGATCGACCTGTCTCAG
CTGGGAGGTGACTCCGGCGGAAGCTCTGGTGGCAGCAAGCGGACCGCCGACGGCTCTGAATTCGAGAGCC
CTAAGAAGAAAAGAAAGGTGAGCGGAGGCTCTAGCGGCGGAAGCACCCTGAACATTGAAGACGAGTATAG
ACTGCATGAAACAAGCAAGGAACCCGACGTGTCCCTGGGCTCCACCTGGCTGTCCGACTTTCCCCAGGCC
TGGGCCGAGACAGGAGGAATGGGCCTGGCCGTGCGGCAGGCACCCCTGATCATCCCTCTGAAGGCCACCT
CTACACCCGTGAGCATCAAGCAGTACCCTATGTCTCAGGAGGCCAGACTGGGCATCAAGCCTCACATCCA
GAGGCTGCTGGACCAGGGCATCCTGGTGCCATGCCAGAGCCCCTGGAACACACCACTGCTGCCCGTGAAG
AAGCCAGGCACCAATGACTATAGACCCGTGCAGGATCTGAGAGAGGTGAACAAGAGGGTGGAGGATATCC
ACCCCACCGTGCCCAACCCTTACAATCTGCTGTCCGGCCTGCCCCCTTCTCACCAGTGGTATACAGTGCT
GGACCTGAAGGATGCCTTCTTTTGTCTGAGACTGCACCCTACCAGCCAGCCACTGTTCGCCTTTGAGTGG
AGGGACCCTGAGATGGGCATCTCTGGCCAGCTGACCTGGACACGCCTGCCTCAGGGCTTCAAGAATAGCC
CAACACTGTTTAACGAGGCCCTGCACCGCGACCTGGCAGATTTCCGGATCCAGCACCCAGATCTGATCCT
GCTGCAGTACGTGGACGATCTGCTGCTGGCCGCCACCAGCGAGCTGGATTGCCAGCAGGGAACACGCGCC
CTGCTGCAGACCCTGGGAAACCTGGGATATAGGGCATCCGCCAAGAAGGCCCAGATCTGTCAGAAGCAGG
TGAAGTACCTGGGCTATCTGCTGAAGGAGGGCCAGAGATGGCTGACAGAGGCCAGGAAGGAGACAGTGAT
GGGCCAGCCAACACCCAAGACCCCAAGACAGCTGAGGGAGTTCCTGGGCAAAGCAGGATTTTGCAGGCTG
TTCATCCCAGGATTCGCAGAGATGGCAGCACCTCTGTACCCACTGACCAAGCCGGGCACCCTGTTTAATT
GGGGCCCTGACCAGCAGAAGGCCTATCAGGAGATCAAGCAGGCCCTGCTGACAGCACCAGCCCTGGGCCT
GCCAGACCTGACCAAGCCTTTCGAGCTGTTTGTGGATGAGAAGCAGGGCTACGCCAAGGGCGTGCTGACC
CAGAAGCTGGGACCATGGAGACGGCCCGTGGCCTATCTGTCCAAGAAGCTGGACCCAGTGGCAGCAGGAT
GGCCACCATGCCTGAGGATGGTGGCAGCAATCGCCGTGCTGACAAAGGATGCCGGCAAGCTGACCATGGG
ACAGCCACTGGTCATCCTGGCACCACACGCAGTGGAGGCCCTGGTGAAGCAGCCTCCAGATCGCTGGCTG
TCTAACGCCCGGATGACACACTACCAGGCCCTGCTGCTGGACACCGATCGCGTGCAGTTTGGCCCTGTGG
TGGCCCTGAATCCAGCCACCCTGCTGCCTCTGCCAGAGGAGGGCCTGCAGCACAACTGTCTGGACATCCT
GGCAGAGGCACACGGAACAAGGCCAGACCTGACCGATCAGCCCCTGCCTGACGCCGATCACACATGGTAT
ACCGATGGAAGCTCCCTGCTGCAGGAGGGCCAGAGGAAGGCAGGAGCAGCAGTGACCACAGAGACAGAAG
TGATCTGGGCCAAGGCCCTGCCAGCAGGCACATCCGCCCAGCGGGCCGAGCTGATCGCCCTGACCCAGGC
CCTGAAGATGGCCGAGGGCAAGAAGCTGAACGTGTACACAGACTCCAGATATGCCTTCGCCACCGCACAC
ATCCACGGAGAGATCTACAGGCGCCGGGGCTGGCTGACCTCTGAGGGCAAGGAGATCAAGAACAAGGATG
AGATCCTGGCCCTGCTGAAGGCCCTGTTTCTGCCCAAGCGGCTGAGCATCATCCACTGTCCTGGACACCA
GAAGGGACACTCCGCCGAGGCAAGGGGCAATCGGATGGCCGACCAGGCCGCCAGAAAGGCTGCTATTACT
GAAACTCCCGACACTTCCACTCTGCTGATTGAAAACTCCTCCCCTTCTGGCGGCTCAAAAAGAACCGCCG
ACGGCAGCGAATTCGAGTCTCCCAAGAAGAAGAGGAAAGTCGGCTCTGGCCCTGCCGCTAAGAGAGTGAA
GCTGGACGGATCCGGCGCAACAAACTTCTCTCTGCTGAAACAAGCCGGAGATGTCGAAGAGAATCCTGGA
CCGATGGAGCCTCACCACGAGCTGCCCCCAGGGAGCACTAAGCGAGCACTGCCCAACAACACCAGCTCCT
CTCCCCAGCCAAAGAAGAAACCACTGGATGGAGAATATTTCACCCTTCAGATCCGTGGGCGTGAGCGCTT
CGAGATGTTCCGAGAGCTGAATGAGGCCTTGGAACTCAAGGATGCCCAGGCTGGGAAGGAGCCAGGGGGG
AGCAGGGCTCACTCCAGCCACCTGAAGTCCAAAAAGGGTCAGTCTACCTCCCGCCATAAAAAACTCATGT
TCAAGACAGAAGGGCCTGACTCAGACTGACCGGTGTTTAGGCGCGCCCCCCTCTCCCTCCCCCCCCCCTA
ACGTTACTGGCCGAAGCCGCTTGGAATAAGGCCGGTGTGCGTTTGTCTATATGTTATTTTCCACCATATT
GCCGTCTTTTGGCAATGTGAGGGCCCGGAAACCTGGCCCTGTCTTCTTGACGAGCATTCCTAGGGGTCTT
TCCCCTCTCGCCAAAGGAATGCAAGGTCTGTTGAATGTCGTGAAGGAAGCAGTTCCTCTGGAAGCTTCTT
GAAGACAAACAACGTCTGTAGCGACCCTTTGCAGGCAGCGGAACCCCCCACCTGGCGACAGGTGCCTCTG
CGGCCAAAAGCCACGTGTATAAGATACACCTGCAAAGGCGGCACAACCCCAGTGCCACGTTGTGAGTTGG
ATAGTTGTGGAAAGAGTCAAATGGCTCTCCTCAAGCGTATTCAACAAGGGGCTGAAGGATGCCCAGAAGG
TACCCCATTGTATGGGATCTGATCTGGGGCCTCGGTGCACATGCTTTACATGTGTTTAGTCGAGGTTAAA
AAAACGTCTAGGCCCCCCGAACCACGGGGACGTGGTTTTCCTTTGAAAAACACGATGATAATATGGCCAC
AACCATGAGCTTCGTTGCTGGAGTCATCCGGAGACTGGACGAGACAGTGGTGAACAGAATTGCCGCCGGC
GAGGTGATCCAGAGACCTGCCAATGCAATAAAGGAGATGATCGAGAACTGTCTGGACGCCAAGTCCACAA
GCATTCAGGTGATCGTGAAGGAGGGCGGACTGAAGCTGATCCAGATCCAAGACAACGGCACAGGCATCAG
AAAGGAAGATCTGGACATCGTGTGTGAACGGTTCA
Features (pLannotate 1.2.2; 27 found; start..end, strand, type, name):
   2029..2053    -  protein_bind   attB2: mutant version of attB; recombination site for the Gateway® BP reaction BP Clonase™
   2109..2192    +  CDS            large T antigen (fragment): large T antigen from SV40 (simian virus 40)
   2215..2296    +  polyA_signal   SV40 poly(A) signal: SV40 polyadenylation signal
   2303..2527    -  polyA_signal   bGH poly(A) signal: bovine growth hormone polyadenylation signal
   2565..3590    -  CDS            HygR: aminoglycoside phosphotransferase from E. coli; aph(4)-Ia; confers resistance to hygromycin
   3677..3702    -  misc_feature   SA: splice acceptor site
   3709..4512    -  misc_feature   HA-L: left homology arm from the adeno-associated virus integration site (AAVS1) within intron 1 of the human PPP1R12C gene
   4527..4545    -  promoter       T7 promoter: promoter for bacteriophage T7 RNA polymerase
   4553..4708    +  CDS            lacZα (fragment): LacZα fragment of β-galactosidase; lacZ fragment
   4713..5141    +  rep_origin     f1 ori (sequence partly withheld): f1 bacteriophage origin of replication; arrow indicates direction of (+) strand synthesis
   5194..5298    +  promoter       AmpR promoter: bla
   5299..6159    +  CDS            AmpR: β-lactamase; bla; confers resistance to ampicillin, carbenicillin, and related antibiotics
   6330..6918    +  rep_origin     ori: high-copy-number ColE1/pMB1/pBR322/pUC origin of replication
   7101..7193    +  CDS            lacI (fragment): lac repressor; lacI; The lac repressor binds to the lac operator to inhibit transcription in E. coli. This inhibition can be relieved by adding lactose or isopropyl-β-D-thiogalactopyranoside (IPTG).
   7206..7227    +  protein_bind   CAP binding site: CAP binding activates transcription in the presence of cAMP. E. coli catabolite activator protein
   7242..7272    +  promoter       lac promoter: promoter for the E. coli lac operon
   7276..7298    +  protein_bind   lac operator (fragment): The lac repressor binds to the lac operator to inhibit transcription in E. coli. This inhibition can be relieved by adding lactose or isopropyl-β-D-thiogalactopyranoside (IPTG). lac repressor encoded by lacI
   7341..7359    +  promoter       T3 promoter: promoter for bacteriophage T3 RNA polymerase
   7378..8214    -  misc_feature   HA-R: right homology arm from the adeno-associated virus integration site (AAVS1) within intron 1 of the human PPP1R12C gene
   8245..8559    +  promoter       tight TRE promoter: Tet-responsive promoter PTight, consisting of seven tet operator sequences followed by the minimal CMV promoter
   8576..8600    +  protein_bind   attB1: mutant version of attB; recombination site for the Gateway® BP reaction BP Clonase™
   8635..8653    +  promoter       T7 promoter: promoter for bacteriophage T7 RNA polymerase
   8724..12825   +  CDS            dCas9 (fragment): catalytically dead mutant of the Cas9 endonuclease from the Streptococcus pyogenes Type II CRISPR/Cas system RNA-guided DNA-binding protein that lacks endonuclease activity due to the D10A mutation in the RuvC catalytic domain and the N863A mutation in the HNH catalytic domain
  12927..14957   +  CDS            gag-pol (fragment): POL_MLVMS - Experimental evidence at protein level: Swiss-Prot protein existence level 1. [Integrase]: Catalyzes viral DNA integration into the host chromosome, by performing a series of DNA cutting and joining reactions. This enzyme activity takes place after virion entry into a cell and reverse transcription of the RNA genome in dsDNA. The first step in the integration process is 3' processing. This step requires a complex comprising the viral genome, matrix protein and integrase. This complex is called the pre-integration complex (PIC). The integrase protein removes 2 nucleotides from each
  15128..15431   +  CDS            p53 (fragment): human tumor suppressor protein that is often mutated in cancers; Homo sapiens TP53; responds to cellular stresses to regulate the expression of target genes
  15561..16023   +  misc_feature   IRES: internal ribosome entry site (IRES) of the encephalomyocarditis virus (EMCV)
  16037..2018    +  CDS            MLH1 (across the origin): MLH1_HUMAN - Also known as COCA2. Experimental evidence at protein level: Swiss-Prot protein existence level 1. Heterodimerizes with PMS2 to form MutL alpha, a component of the post-replicative DNA mismatch repair system (MMR). DNA repair is initiated by MutS alpha (MSH2-MSH6) or MutS beta (MSH2-MSH3) binding to a dsDNA mismatch, then MutL alpha is recruited to the heteroduplex. Assembly of the MutL-MutS-heteroduplex ternary complex in presence of RFC and PCNA is sufficient to activate endonuclease activity of PMS2. It introduces single-strand breaks near the mismatch and thus generates new en
