[The description below was written by a language model from this plasmid's Addgene catalogue record and pLannotate feature annotations shown in this document.]
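Description:
AAVS1-iPE-Plus is a homologous-recombination donor plasmid for placing a doxycycline-inducible, all-in-one prime editor into one allele of the human AAVS1 safe-harbour locus (intron 1 of PPP1R12C). It is intended for controllable prime editing in human pluripotent stem cells. The 16.3 kb plasmid is propagated in E. coli on a high-copy ColE1/pUC-type origin with ampicillin selection. The backbone also carries an f1 origin, lac promoter/lacZα remnants and T7/T3 promoters typical of a general cloning vector.

Between the left and right AAVS1 homology arms sit two units. Next to the left arm, a splice acceptor precedes a promoterless hygromycin resistance gene with a bGH polyadenylation signal. This gene-trap arrangement means hygromycin resistance should depend on splicing from the endogenous PPP1R12C transcript after correct targeting.

The second unit is the roughly 9.6 kb PE-Plus cassette, driven by the TRE-tight promoter (seven tet operators plus a minimal CMV promoter). It is flanked by residual Gateway attB1/attB2 sites and ends in an SV40 poly(A) signal. The cassette encodes PEmax, a fusion of S. pyogenes Cas9 and Moloney murine leukemia virus reverse transcriptase. The automated annotation labels these two parts as "dCas9" and "gag-pol" fragments. A P2A peptide links PEmax to a dominant-negative p53 fragment (hP53DD), and an EMCV IRES then allows translation of dominant-negative MLH1. By general understanding, these two additions dampen the p53 response and mismatch repair, which is expected to improve editing outcomes.

No tetracycline transactivator is annotated on this plasmid. Induction therefore presumably relies on an rtTA supplied separately, possibly from the other AAVS1 allele, although the record does not say so.
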