Addgene plasmid #214062: AAVS1-iPE-Plus
Purpose: inducible PE-Plus system for controllable prime editing; this plasmid is used to insert PE-Plus prime editor (PEmax-P2A-hP53DD-IRES-MLH1dn) in one allele of AAVS1 locus
Depositing lab: Ting Zhou. Publication: Robust and inducible genome editing via an all-in-one prime editor in human pluripotent stem cells. Wu Y, Zhong A, Sidharta M, Kim TW, Ramirez B, Persily B, Studer L, Zhou T. Nat Commun. 2024 Dec 30;15(1):10824. doi: 10.1038/s41467-024-55104-1. PubMed 39737975.
Backbone
  Vector backbone: AAVS1 homologous recombination donor plasmid
  Vector type: Mammalian Expression
  Selectable markers: Hygromycin
Growth in bacteria
  Bacterial resistance: Ampicillin, 100 μg/mL
  Growth temperature: 30°C
  Growth strain: NEB Stable
  Copy number: High Copy
Gene/Insert
  Gene/Insert name: PE-Plus (alt name: PEmax-P2A-hP53DD-IRES-hMLH1dn)
  Species: H. sapiens (human), Synthetic; Cas9 is from S. pyogenes; M-MLV RT is from the Moloney murine leukemia virus
  Insert size (bp): 9596
  Promoter: TRE-tight
  Cloning method: Gibson Cloning
  Sequencing primers: 5′ AGCTCGTTTAGTGAACCGTCAGATC; 3′ AATTCTGCAGATAAACGCTG
Terms and licenses: Academic/Nonprofit Terms; Industry Terms: Not Available to Industry
How to cite: AAVS1-iPE-Plus was a gift from Ting Zhou (Addgene plasmid # 214062 ; http://n2t.net/addgene:214062 ; RRID:Addgene_214062)
